Addgene plasmid #223970: AiP12017 - pAAV-3xSP10ins-AiE0140h_3xC2-minRho-SYFP2-4X2C-WPRE3-BGHpA (Alias: CN2017)
Purpose: AiE0140h_3xC2 is an enhancer sequence, designed to drive AAV-mediated transgene expression in cortical Pvalb+ neurons
Depositing lab: Allen Institute for Brain Science & Jonathan Ting. Depositing organization: Allen Institute. Publication: A suite of enhancer AAVs and transgenic mouse lines for genetic access to cortical cell types (preprint). Ben-Simon Y, Hooper M, Narayan S, Daigle T, Dwivedi D, Way SW, Oster A, Stafford DA, Mich JK, Taormina MJ, Martinez RA, Opitz-Araya X, Roth JR, Allen S, Ayala A, Bakken TE, Barcelli T, Barta S, Bendrick J, Bertagnolli D, Bowlus J, Boyer G, Brouner K, Casian B, Casper T, Chakka AB, Chakrabarty R, Chance RK, Chavan S, Departee M, Donadio N, Dotson N, Egdorf T, Gabitto M, Garcia J, Gary A, Gasperini M, Goldy J, Gore BB, Graybuck L, Greisman N, Haeseleer F, Halterman C, Helback O, Hockemeyer D, Huang C, Huff S, Hunker A, Johansen N, Juneau Z, Kalmbach B, Khem S, Kussick E, Kutsal R, Larsen R, Lee C, Lee AY, Leibly M, Lenz GH, Liang E, Lusk N, Malone J, Mollenkopf T, Morin E, Newman D, Ng L, Ngo K, Omstead V, Oyama A, Pham T, Pom CA, Potekhina L, Ransford S, Rette D, Rimorin C, Rocha D, Ruiz A, Sanchez REA, Sedeno-Cortes A, Sevigny JP, Shapovalova N, Shulga L, Sigler AR, Siverts LA, Somasundaram S, Stewart K, Szelenyi E, Tieu M, Trader C, van Velthoven CTJ, Walker M, Weed N, Wirthlin M, Wood T, Wynalda B, Yao Z, Zhou T, Ariza J, Dee N, Reding M, Ronellenfitch K, Mufti S, Sunkin SM, Smith KA, Esposito L, Waters J, Thyagarajan B, Yao S, Lein ES, Zeng H, Levi BP, Ngai J, Ting J, Tasic B. bioRxiv [Preprint]. 2024 Sep 26:2024.06.10.597244. doi: 10.1101/2024.06.10.597244. PubMed 38915722.
Backbone
  Vector backbone: pAAV
  Vector type: AAV
Growth in bacteria
  Bacterial resistance: Ampicillin, 100 μg/mL
  Growth temperature: 30°C
  Growth strain: NEB Stable
  Copy number: High Copy
Gene/Insert
  Gene/Insert name: SYFP2
  Species: Synthetic
  Mutation: NA
  Promoter: minBG
  Cloning method: Other
Terms and licenses: Academic/Nonprofit Terms; Industry Terms: Not Available to Industry
Depositor comments: Cloning Method: RE Cloning
How to cite: AiP12017 - pAAV-3xSP10ins-AiE0140h_3xC2-minRho-SYFP2-4X2C-WPRE3-BGHpA (Alias: CN2017) was a gift from Allen Institute for Brain Science & Jonathan Ting (Addgene plasmid # 223970 ; http://n2t.net/addgene:223970 ; RRID:Addgene_223970)
