[The description below was written by a language model from this plasmid's Addgene catalogue record and pLannotate feature annotations shown in this document.]
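Description:
AiP12017 (alias CN2017) is a 5.3 kb AAV transfer plasmid on a pAAV backbone, built to package a cell-type-targeted fluorescent reporter into recombinant adeno-associated virus. Two AAV2 inverted terminal repeats flank the expression cassette and define the segment that is replicated and encapsidated when the plasmid is supplied to packaging cells with rep/cap and helper functions. Outside the ITRs, the bacterial portion carries a high-copy ColE1/pUC-type origin, an ampicillin resistance gene (β-lactamase with its own promoter) and an M13/f1-type phage origin, along with small remnants of pBR322 bom and rop sequences. The record lists a recombination-deficient host strain for propagation, consistent with the instability of ITR repeats.

The payload is SYFP2, a rapidly maturing monomeric yellow fluorescent protein, followed by two WPRE fragments that correspond to the shortened WPRE3 post-transcriptional element and by a bovine growth hormone polyadenylation signal. According to the name and stated purpose, expression is controlled by AiE0140h_3xC2, an enhancer designed to drive transgene expression in cortical Pvalb+ neurons; the "3xC2" label suggests a triplicated core of the enhancer. The enhancer works with a minimal promoter, but the record is inconsistent here: the name says minRho while the promoter field says minBG. The name also indicates a 3xSP10ins element upstream and a 4X2C element between SYFP2 and WPRE3. None of these upstream or 3' elements is annotated in the feature table, and the record does not explain their function. The construct serves as an enhancer AAV for labelling and gaining genetic access to Pvalb+ cortical neurons.
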