Features (pLannotate 1.2.2; 13 found; start..end, strand, type, name):
      1..141     -  repeat_region  AAV2 ITR: inverted terminal repeat of adeno-associated virus serotype 2 inverted
   1085..1801    +  CDS            SYFP2: SYFP2 is a basic (constitutively fluorescent) yellow fluorescent protein published in 2006, derived from Aequorea victoria. It is reported to be a very rapidly-maturing monomer with moderate acid sensitivity.
   2061..2218    +  misc_feature   WPRE (fragment): woodchuck hepatitis virus posttranscriptional regulatory element
   2224..2304    +  misc_feature   WPRE (fragment): woodchuck hepatitis virus posttranscriptional regulatory element
   2321..2432    +  polyA_signal   bGH poly(A) signal: bovine growth hormone polyadenylation signal
   2550..2690    +  repeat_region  AAV2 ITR: inverted terminal repeat of adeno-associated virus serotype 2 inverted
   2695..2746    -  misc_feature   bom (fragment): basis of mobility region from pBR322
   2765..3145    +  rep_origin     M13 ori (sequence partly withheld): M13 bacteriophage origin of replication; arrow indicates direction of (+) strand synthesis
   3221..3270    -  misc_feature   bom (fragment): basis of mobility region from pBR322
   3372..3407    -  CDS            rop (fragment): Rop protein, which maintains plasmids at low copy number; rop
   3502..3606    +  promoter       AmpR promoter: bla
   3607..4467    +  CDS            AmpR: β-lactamase; bla; confers resistance to ampicillin, carbenicillin, and related antibiotics
   4638..5226    +  rep_origin     ori: high-copy-number ColE1/pMB1/pBR322/pUC origin of replication
>Addgene plasmid #223970 | AiP12017 - pAAV-3xSP10ins-AiE0140h_3xC2-minRho-SYFP2-4X2C-WPRE3-BGHpA (Alias: CN2017) | addgene full sequence | sequence record 449749 | Addgene NGS Result
CCTGCAGGCAGCTGCGCGCTCGCTCGCTCACTGAGGCCGCCCGGGCAAAGCCCGGGCGTCGGGCGACCTT
TGGTCGCCCGGCCTCAGTGAGCGAGCGAGCGCGCAGAGAGGGAGTGGCCAACTCCATCACTAGGGGTTCC
TGCGGCCGCACGCGCCGGTACCGAAGCTACCCCTAACACACTATTCTACACACAGAAAATGCTCTTCACT
AGGAAGCTACCCCTAACACACTATTCTACACACAGAAAATGCTCTTCACTAGGAAGCTACCCCTAACACA
CTATTCTACACACAGAAAATGCTCTTCACTAGACGCGTCCAAGAAATTAGAATAAAGGGAAAAATGACTT
TGAGATGTACTTTCTTAAAATAACTGAAGTAATGACCGCATGAGCCAGCTGATGGGTTTTTAAATGGATA
CGTTTCTATCAGCCTGCTGCTTGATGCCAGAGCCAAATATATATGGAGTGTATTATATCATATCCTGTAG
GCAGGAGACTGTTGGGGCATTGGGGGACCCAAGAAATTAGAATAAAGGGAAAAATGACTTTGAGATGTAC
TTTCTTAAAATAACTGAAGTAATGACCGCATGAGCCAGCTGATGGGTTTTTAAATGGATACGTTTCTATC
AGCCTGCTGCTTGATGCCAGAGCCAAATATATATGGAGTGTATTATATCATATCCTGTAGGCAGGAGACT
GTTGGGGCATTGGGGGACCCAAGAAATTAGAATAAAGGGAAAAATGACTTTGAGATGTACTTTCTTAAAA
TAACTGAAGTAATGACCGCATGAGCCAGCTGATGGGTTTTTAAATGGATACGTTTCTATCAGCCTGCTGC
TTGATGCCAGAGCCAAATATATATGGAGTGTATTATATCATATCCTGTAGGCAGGAGACTGTTGGGGCAT
TGGGGGACGAGCTCGATTCAGCCGGGAGCTTAGGGAGGGGAGGTCACTTCATAAGGGCTTGGGGGGGGAG
TTGGAGCCACGAGTCGTCCAGCCGGAGCCCCGTGTGGCTGTGCTCCGGCCTCAGAAGCATCCCCGGATCC
AGATCTTTCGAAGCTAGCGCTACCGGTCGCCACCATGGTGAGCAAGGGCGAGGAGCTGTTCACCGGGGTG
GTGCCCATCCTGGTCGAGCTGGACGGCGACGTAAACGGCCACAAGTTCAGCGTGTCCGGCGAGGGCGAGG
GCGATGCCACCTACGGCAAGCTGACCCTGAAGCTGATCTGCACCACCGGCAAGCTGCCCGTGCCCTGGCC
CACCCTCGTGACCACCCTGGGCTACGGCGTGCAGTGCTTCGCCCGCTACCCCGACCACATGAAGCAGCAC
GACTTCTTCAAGTCCGCCATGCCCGAAGGCTACGTCCAGGAGCGCACCATCTTCTTCAAGGACGACGGCA
ACTACAAGACCCGCGCCGAGGTGAAGTTCGAGGGCGACACCCTGGTGAACCGCATCGAGCTGAAGGGCAT
CGACTTCAAGGAGGACGGCAACATCCTGGGGCACAAGCTGGAGTACAACTACAACAGCCACAACGTCTAT
ATCACCGCCGACAAGCAGAAGAACGGCATCAAGGCCAACTTCAAGATCCGCCACAACATCGAGGACGGCG
GCGTGCAGCTCGCCGACCACTACCAGCAGAACACCCCCATCGGCGACGGCCCCGTGCTGCTGCCCGACAA
CCACTACCTGAGCTACCAGTCCAAGCTGAGCAAAGACCCCAACGAGAAGCGCGATCACATGGTCCTGCTG
GAGTTCGTGACCGCCGCCGGGATCACTCTCGGCATGGACGAGCTGTACAAGTAAGTCGACGGCGCGCCGC
GGCCTTAAAGAGACCGGTTCACTGTGACAGTAAAAGAGACCGGTTCACTGTGAGAATGAAAGAGACCGGT
TCACTGTGATCGGAAAAGAGACCGGTTCACTGTGAGCGGCCTTGAAACCCAGCAGACAATGTAGCTCAGT
AGAAACCCAGCAGACAATGTAGCTGAATGGAAACCCAGCAGACAATGTAGCTTCGGAGAAACCCAGCAGA
CAATGTAGCTGTCGACGAATTCGATATCATAATCAACCTCTGGATTACAAAATTTGTGAAAGATTGACTG
GTATTCTTAACTATGTTGCTCCTTTTACGCTATGTGGATACGCTGCTTTAATGCCTTTGTATCATGCTAT
TGCTTCCCGTATGGCTTTCATTTTCTCCTCCTTGTATAAATCCTGGTTAGTTCTTGCCACGGCGGAACTC
ATCGCCGCCTGCCTTGCCCGCTGCTGGACAGGGGCTCGGCTGTTGGGCACTGACAATTCCGTGGCTCGAG
AGATCTTCGACTGTGCCTTCTAGTTGCCAGCCATCTGTTGTTTGCCCCTCCCCCGTGCCTTCCTTGACCC
TGGAAGGTGCCACTCCCACTGTCCTTTCCTAATAAAATGAGGAAATTGCATCGCATTGTCTGAGTAGGTG
TCATTCTATTCTGGGGGGTGGGGTGGGGCAGGACAGCAAGGGGGAGGATTGGGAAGACAATAGCAGGCAT
GAGATCTCACGTGCGGACCGAGCGGCCGCAGGAACCCCTAGTGATGGAGTTGGCCACTCCCTCTCTGCGC
GCTCGCTCGCTCACTGAGGCCGGGCGACCAAAGGTCGCCCGACGCCCGGGCTTTGCCCGGGCGGCCTCAG
TGAGCGAGCGAGCGCGCAGCTGCCTGCAGGGGCGCCTGATGCGGTATTTTCTCCTTACGCATCTGTGCGG
TATTTCACACCGCATA
[142 nt withheld, positions 2747-2888]
C
[141 nt withheld, positions 2890-3030]
CCTTTGACGTTGGAGTCCACGTTCTTT
[37 nt withheld, positions 3058-3094]
ACCCTATCTCGGGCTATTCTTTTGATTTATAAGGGATTTTGCCGATTTCGGCCTATTGGTTAAAAAATGA
GCTGATTTAACAAAAATTTAACGCGAATTTTAACAAAATATTAACGTTTACAATTTTATGGTGCACTCTC
AGTACAATCTGCTCTGATGCCGCATAGTTAAGCCAGCCCCGACACCCGCCAACACCCGCTGACGCGCCCT
GACGGGCTTGTCTGCTCCCGGCATCCGCTTACAGACAAGCTGTGACCGTCTCCGGGAGCTGCATGTGTCA
GAGGTTTTCACCGTCATCACCGAAACGCGCGAGACGAAAGGGCCTCGTGATACGCCTATTTTTATAGGTT
AATGTCATGATAATAATGGTTTCTTAGACGTCAGGTGGCACTTTTCGGGGAAATGTGCGCGGAACCCCTA
TTTGTTTATTTTTCTAAATACATTCAAATATGTATCCGCTCATGAGACAATAACCCTGATAAATGCTTCA
ATAATATTGAAAAAGGAAGAGTATGAGTATTCAACATTTCCGTGTCGCCCTTATTCCCTTTTTTGCGGCA
TTTTGCCTTCCTGTTTTTGCTCACCCAGAAACGCTGGTGAAAGTAAAAGATGCTGAAGATCAGTTGGGTG
CACGAGTGGGTTACATCGAACTGGATCTCAACAGCGGTAAGATCCTTGAGAGTTTTCGCCCCGAAGAACG
TTTTCCAATGATGAGCACTTTTAAAGTTCTGCTATGTGGCGCGGTATTATCCCGTATTGACGCCGGGCAA
GAGCAACTCGGTCGCCGCATACACTATTCTCAGAATGACTTGGTTGAGTACTCACCAGTCACAGAAAAGC
ATCTTACGGATGGCATGACAGTAAGAGAATTATGCAGTGCTGCCATAACCATGAGTGATAACACTGCGGC
CAACTTACTTCTGACAACGATCGGAGGACCGAAGGAGCTAACCGCTTTTTTGCACAACATGGGGGATCAT
GTAACTCGCCTTGATCGTTGGGAACCGGAGCTGAATGAAGCCATACCAAACGACGAGCGTGACACCACGA
TGCCTGTAGCAATGGCAACAACGTTGCGCAAACTATTAACTGGCGAACTACTTACTCTAGCTTCCCGGCA
ACAATTAATAGACTGGATGGAGGCGGATAAAGTTGCAGGACCACTTCTGCGCTCGGCCCTTCCGGCTGGC
TGGTTTATTGCTGATAAATCTGGAGCCGGTGAGCGTGGGTCTCGCGGTATCATTGCAGCACTGGGGCCAG
ATGGTAAGCCCTCCCGTATCGTAGTTATCTACACGACGGGGAGTCAGGCAACTATGGATGAACGAAATAG
ACAGATCGCTGAGATAGGTGCCTCACTGATTAAGCATTGGTAACTGTCAGACCAAGTTTACTCATATATA
CTTTAGATTGATTTAAAACTTCATTTTTAATTTAAAAGGATCTAGGTGAAGATCCTTTTTGATAATCTCA
TGACCAAAATCCCTTAACGTGAGTTTTCGTTCCACTGAGCGTCAGACCCCGTAGAAAAGATCAAAGGATC
TTCTTGAGATCCTTTTTTTCTGCGCGTAATCTGCTGCTTGCAAACAAAAAAACCACCGCTACCAGCGGTG
GTTTGTTTGCCGGATCAAGAGCTACCAACTCTTTTTCCGAAGGTAACTGGCTTCAGCAGAGCGCAGATAC
CAAATACTGTCCTTCTAGTGTAGCCGTAGTTAGGCCACCACTTCAAGAACTCTGTAGCACCGCCTACATA
CCTCGCTCTGCTAATCCTGTTACCAGTGGCTGCTGCCAGTGGCGATAAGTCGTGTCTTACCGGGTTGGAC
TCAAGACGATAGTTACCGGATAAGGCGCAGCGGTCGGGCTGAACGGGGGGTTCGTGCACACAGCCCAGCT
TGGAGCGAACGACCTACACCGAACTGAGATACCTACAGCGTGAGCTATGAGAAAGCGCCACGCTTCCCGA
AGGGAGAAAGGCGGACAGGTATCCGGTAAGCGGCAGGGTCGGAACAGGAGAGCGCACGAGGGAGCTTCCA
GGGGGAAACGCCTGGTATCTTTATAGTCCTGTCGGGTTTCGCCACCTCTGACTTGAGCGTCGATTTTTGT
GATGCTCGTCAGGGGGGCGGAGCCTATGGAAAAACGCCAGCAACGCGGCCTTTTTACGGTTCCTGGCCTT
TTGCTGGCCTTTTGCTCACATGT
